Addgene plasmid #158171: p663-UBC-miniTurbo-V5-CDK10_IDG-K
Purpose: Gateway destination clone of CDK10 (human) tagged with N-terminal miniTurbo-V5 for generating protein-proximity networks using proximity-dependent biotinylation proteomics
Depositing lab: Ben Major. Depositing organization: Washington University in Saint Louis.
Backbone
  Vector backbone: pDest663
  Backbone manufacturer: PEL
  Backbone size w/o insert (bp): 9019
  Vector type: Mammalian Expression, Lentiviral ; Gateway Destination
  Selectable markers: Puromycin
Growth in bacteria
  Bacterial resistance: Ampicillin, 100 μg/mL
  Growth temperature: 30°C
  Growth strain: NEB Stable
  Copy number: Low Copy
Gene/Insert
  Gene/Insert name: miniTurbo-V5-CDK10 (alt name: CDK10)
  Species: H. sapiens (human)
  Entrez Gene: CDK10 (a.k.a. ALSAS, PISSLRE)
  Promoter: Ubiquitin
  Tag / fusion protein: miniTurbo-V5 (N terminal on insert)
  Cloning method: Gateway Cloning
  Sequencing primers: 5′ GCCCGAAGGAATAGAAGAAGAA; 3′ CATAGCGTAAAAGGAGCAACA
Terms and licenses: Academic/Nonprofit Terms; Industry Terms: Not Available to Industry
Depositor comments: These plasmids were generated as part of the Illuminating the Druggable Genome (IDG) program sponsored by the NIH Common Fund. The goal of this program is to identify, gather, and distribute information and resources for proteins that currently are not well-studied yet belong to commonly drug-targeted protein families: protein kinases, non-olfactory G-protein coupled receptors (GPCRs), and ion channels. The IDG program is designed to develop fundamental research tools for understudied proteins, elucidate their function, and disseminate the IDG-related resources and data to the greater scientific community. These lentiviral gateway destination plasmids were generated, as part of the Kinase-Data and Resource Generating Center (DRGC), using the single fragment or multisite gateway cloning technology. They were used for generating proteomics-based protein-interaction and protein-proximity networks that can be accessed through the kinase-DRGC website https://darkkinome.org/. Each plasmid has either an N- or C-terminal fusion protein (Flag/ V5/V5-miniTurbo/V5-TurboID/miniTurbo-V5/TurboID-V5) tagged understudied kinase driven under either a CMV or Ubiquitin (UBC) promoter. All inserts in the pENTR plasmids used to generate the deposited destination plasmids were end-sequenced and insert size validated prior to multi-site gateway cloning. The combined insert size of the single fragment or three fragment destination plasmids were confirmed by restriction digestion (BsrGI, and EcoRV for pDest667; BsrGI, EcoRV, and BstZ17I for pDest663; and BsrGI for pHAGE) and all plasmids were partially sequenced to ensure in-frame ORFs and fusion tags.
How to cite: p663-UBC-miniTurbo-V5-CDK10_IDG-K was a gift from Ben Major (Addgene plasmid # 158171 ; http://n2t.net/addgene:158171 ; RRID:Addgene_158171)
