[The description below was written by a language model from this plasmid's Addgene catalogue record and the feature table of its GenBank file.]
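Description:
p663-UBC-miniTurbo-V5-CDK10_IDG-K is a third-generation, self-inactivating HIV-1 lentiviral expression clone built on the pDest663 Gateway destination backbone by multisite Gateway recombination. The circular record is about 10.3 kb. In bacteria it is maintained through a ColE1/pUC-type origin and selected with ampicillin via beta-lactamase; the feature annotation calls the origin high-copy, whereas the catalogue lists the plasmid as low copy and grown in a recombination-reducing strain, as is common for LTR-containing vectors. An f1 origin and an SV40 origin are also present. The viral genome is transcribed from an RSV promoter fused to a truncated 5' LTR. It carries the Psi packaging signal, the RRE for Rev-dependent export, the cPPT/CTS, a WPRE to boost transcript expression, and a U3-deleted 3' LTR followed by an SV40 polyadenylation signal.

The payload lies between residual attB sites that mark the assembled Gateway fragments. The human ubiquitin C promoter (attB4 to attB5) drives a Kozak-initiated open reading frame encoding miniTurbo, an N-terminally truncated engineered E. coli biotin ligase, followed by a V5 epitope. This reads through attB1 into human CDK10, which occupies the interval up to attB2 but is not separately annotated in the feature table. Downstream, a mouse PGK promoter expresses puromycin N-acetyltransferase, allowing selection of stably transduced mammalian cells.

The construct was generated within the Illuminating the Druggable Genome programme's work on understudied kinases. It is intended for proximity-dependent biotinylation proteomics: miniTurbo biotinylates proteins near CDK10, allowing them to be captured and identified to map its proximity network. The V5 tag allows detection of the fusion protein. The depositor reports validation by restriction digest and partial sequencing only.
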