LOCUS       Exported 10319 bp ds-DNA circular SYN 13-MAY-2021
DEFINITION  Gateway destination clone of CDK10 (human) tagged with N-terminal
            miniTurbo-V5 for generating protein-proximity networks using
            proximity-dependent biotinylation proteomics.
ACCESSION   .
VERSION     .
KEYWORDS    p663-UBC-miniTurbo-V5-CDK10_IDG-K
SOURCE      synthetic DNA construct
  ORGANISM  synthetic DNA construct
REFERENCE   1 (bases 1 to 10319)
  TITLE     Major lab plasmids for proteomics-based protein-interaction and
            protein-proximity network generation
REFERENCE   2 (bases 1 to 10319)
  AUTHORS   .
  TITLE     Direct Submission
  JOURNAL   Exported May 13, 2021 from SnapGene Server 1.1.58
            http://www.snapgene.com
FEATURES             Location/Qualifiers
     source          1..10319
                     /organism="synthetic DNA construct"
                     /mol_type="other DNA"
     misc_feature    135..251
                     /label=cPPT/CTS
                     /note="central polypurine tract and central termination
                     sequence of HIV-1"
     protein_bind    285..305
                     /gene="mutant version of attB"
                     /label=attB4
                     /bound_moiety="BP Clonase(TM)"
                     /note="core recombination site for the Gateway(R) BP
                     reaction"
     promoter        305..1516
                     /label=UbC promoter
                     /note="human ubiquitin C promoter"
     primer_bind     1353..1372
                     /label=hUBCpro-F
                     /note="Human Ubiquitin C (UbC) promoter, forward primer"
     protein_bind    complement(1520..1540)
                     /gene="mutant version of attB"
                     /label=attB5
                     /bound_moiety="BP Clonase(TM)"
                     /note="core recombination site for the Gateway(R) BP
                     reaction"
     regulatory      1541..1550
                     /regulatory_class="other"
                     /note="vertebrate consensus sequence for strong initiation
                     of translation (Kozak, 1987)"
     CDS             1553..2323
                     /codon_start=1
                     /product="N-terminally truncated mutant of the E. coli
                     biotin ligase BioID engineered for improved catalytic
                     efficiency (Branon et al., 2018)"
                     /label=miniTurbo
                     /translation="IPLLNAKQILGQLDGGSVAVLPVVDSTNQYLLDRIGELKSGDACI
                     AEYQQAGRGSRGRKWFSPFGANLYLSMFWRLKRGPAAIGLGPVIGIVMAEALRKLGADK
                     VRVKWPNDLYLQDRKLAGILVELAGITGDAAQIVIGAGINVAMRRVEESVVNQGWITLQ
                     EAGINLDRNTLAAMLIRELRAALELFEQEGLAPYLSRWEKLDNFINRPVKLIIGDKEIF
                     GISRGIDKQGALLLEQDGVIKPWMGGEISLRSAEK"
     CDS             2330..2371
                     /codon_start=1
                     /product="epitope tag from simian virus 5"
                     /label=V5 tag
                     /translation="GKPIPNPLLGLDST"
     protein_bind    2372..2396
                     /gene="mutant version of attB"
                     /label=attB1
                     /bound_moiety="BP Clonase(TM)"
                     /note="recombination site for the Gateway(R) BP reaction"
     protein_bind    complement(3258..3282)
                     /gene="mutant version of attB"
                     /label=attB2
                     /bound_moiety="BP Clonase(TM)"
                     /note="recombination site for the Gateway(R) BP reaction"
     misc_feature    3312..3900
                     /label=WPRE
                     /note="woodchuck hepatitis virus posttranscriptional
                     regulatory element"
     primer_bind     complement(3365..3385)
                     /label=WPRE-R
                     /note="WPRE, reverse primer"
     CDS             complement(3783..3794)
                     /codon_start=1
                     /product="Factor Xa recognition and cleavage site"
                     /label=Factor Xa site
                     /translation="IEGR"
     promoter        3914..4413
                     /label=PGK promoter
                     /note="mouse phosphoglycerate kinase 1 promoter"
     primer_bind     complement(3949..3972)
                     /label=MSCV-rev
                     /note="Murine stem cell virus, reverse primer"
     primer_bind     4346..4365
                     /label=mPGK-F
                     /note="Mouse PGK promoter, forward primer"
     CDS             4434..5033
                     /codon_start=1
                     /gene="pac from Streptomyces alboniger"
                     /product="puromycin N-acetyltransferase"
                     /label=PuroR
                     /note="confers resistance to puromycin"
                     /translation="MTEYKPTVRLATRDDVPRAVRTLAAAFADYPATRHTVDPDRHIER
                     VTELQELFLTRVGLDIGKVWVADDGAAVAVWTTPESVEAGAVFAEIGPRMAELSGSRLA
                     AQQQMEGLLAPHRPKEPAWFLATVGVSPDHQGKGLGSAVVLPGVEAAERAGVPAFLETS
                     APRNLPFYERLGFTVTADVEVPEGPRTWCMTRKPGA"
     primer_bind     complement(4434..4453)
                     /label=Puro-R
                     /note="Puromycin resistance gene, reverse primer. Also
                     called puro-variant-R"
     primer_bind     4930..4950
                     /label=Puro-F
                     /note="Puromycin resistance gene, forward primer"
     LTR             5171..5404
                     /label=3' LTR (Delta-U3)
                     /note="self-inactivating 3' long terminal repeat (LTR) from
                     HIV-1"
     polyA_signal    5476..5597
                     /label=SV40 poly(A) signal
                     /note="SV40 polyadenylation signal"
     primer_bind     complement(5513..5532)
                     /label=SV40pA-R
                     /note="SV40 polyA, reverse primer"
     primer_bind     5567..5586
                     /label=EBV-rev
                     /note="SV40 polyA terminator, reverse primer"
     rep_origin      5637..5772
                     /label=SV40 ori
                     /note="SV40 origin of replication"
     primer_bind     5699..5718
                     /label=SV40pro-F
                     /note="SV40 promoter/origin, forward primer"
     primer_bind     complement(5792..5811)
                     /label=T7
                     /note="T7 promoter, forward primer"
     promoter        complement(5793..5811)
                     /label=T7 promoter
                     /note="promoter for bacteriophage T7 RNA polymerase"
     primer_bind     complement(5821..5838)
                     /label=M13 Forward
                     /note="In lacZ gene. Also called M13-F20 or M13 (-21)
                     Forward"
     primer_bind     complement(5821..5837)
                     /label=M13 fwd
                     /note="common sequencing primer, one of multiple similar
                     variants"
     primer_bind     complement(5830..5852)
                     /label=M13/pUC Forward
                     /note="In lacZ gene"
     rep_origin      5979..6434
                     /direction=RIGHT
                     /label=f1 ori
                     /note="f1 bacteriophage origin of replication; arrow
                     indicates direction of (+) strand synthesis"
     primer_bind     complement(6066..6085)
                     /label=F1ori-R
                     /note="F1 origin, reverse primer"
     primer_bind     6276..6297
                     /label=F1ori-F
                     /note="F1 origin, forward primer"
     promoter        6460..6564
                     /gene="bla"
                     /label=AmpR promoter
     CDS             6565..7425
                     /codon_start=1
                     /gene="bla"
                     /product="beta-lactamase"
                     /label=AmpR
                     /note="confers resistance to ampicillin, carbenicillin, and
                     related antibiotics"
                     /translation="MSIQHFRVALIPFFAAFCLPVFAHPETLVKVKDAEDQLGARVGYI
                     ELDLNSGKILESFRPEERFPMMSTFKVLLCGAVLSRIDAGQEQLGRRIHYSQNDLVEYS
                     PVTEKHLTDGMTVRELCSAAITMSDNTAANLLLTTIGGPKELTAFLHNMGDHVTRLDRW
                     EPELNEAIPNDERDTTMPVAMATTLRKLLTGELLTLASRQQLIDWMEADKVAGPLLRSA
                     LPAGWFIADKSGAGERGSRGIIAALGPDGKPSRIVVIYTTGSQATMDERNRQIAEIGAS
                     LIKHW"
     primer_bind     complement(6783..6802)
                     /label=Amp-R
                     /note="Ampicillin resistance gene, reverse primer"
     rep_origin      7596..8184
                     /direction=RIGHT
                     /label=ori
                     /note="high-copy-number ColE1/pMB1/pBR322/pUC origin of
                     replication"
     primer_bind     8085..8104
                     /label=pBR322ori-F
                     /note="pBR322 origin, forward primer"
     primer_bind     8338..8355
                     /label=L4440
                     /note="L4440 vector, forward primer"
     protein_bind    8472..8493
                     /label=CAP binding site
                     /bound_moiety="E. coli catabolite activator protein"
                     /note="CAP binding activates transcription in the presence
                     of cAMP."
     promoter        8508..8538
                     /label=lac promoter
                     /note="promoter for the E. coli lac operon"
     protein_bind    8546..8562
                     /label=lac operator
                     /bound_moiety="lac repressor encoded by lacI"
                     /note="The lac repressor binds to the lac operator to
                     inhibit transcription in E. coli. This inhibition can be
                     relieved by adding lactose or
                     isopropyl-beta-D-thiogalactopyranoside (IPTG)."
     primer_bind     8551..8573
                     /label=M13/pUC Reverse
                     /note="In lacZ gene"
     primer_bind     8570..8586
                     /label=M13 rev
                     /note="common sequencing primer, one of multiple similar
                     variants"
     primer_bind     8570..8586
                     /label=M13 Reverse
                     /note="In lacZ gene. Also called M13-rev"
     primer_bind     8605..8625
                     /label=T3
                     /note="T3 promoter, forward primer"
     promoter        8607..8625
                     /label=T3 promoter
                     /note="promoter for bacteriophage T3 RNA polymerase"
     promoter        8653..8879
                     /label=RSV promoter
                     /note="Rous sarcoma virus enhancer/promoter"
     LTR             8880..9060
                     /label=5' LTR (truncated)
                     /note="truncated 5' long terminal repeat (LTR) from HIV-1"
     misc_feature    9107..9232
                     /label=HIV-1 Psi
                     /note="packaging signal of human immunodeficiency virus
                     type 1"
     misc_feature    9725..9958
                     /label=RRE
                     /note="The Rev response element (RRE) of HIV-1 allows for
                     Rev-dependent mRNA export from the nucleus to the
                     cytoplasm."
     CDS             10143..10187
                     /codon_start=1
                     /product="antigenic peptide corresponding to amino acids
                     655 to 669 of the HIV envelope protein gp41 (Lutje Hulsik
                     et al., 2013)"
                     /label=gp41 peptide
                     /note="recognized by the 2H10 single-chain llama nanobody"
                     /translation="KNEQELLELDKWASL"
ORIGIN
        1 ccattatcgt ttcagaccca cctcccaacc ccgaggggac ccgacaggcc cgaaggaata
       61 gaagaagaag gtggagagag agacagagac agatccattc gattagtgaa cggatctcga
      121 cggtatcggt taacttttaa aagaaaaggg gggattgggg ggtacagtgc aggggaaaga
      181 atagtagaca taatagcaac agacatacaa actaaagaat tacaaaaaca aattacaaaa
      241 ttcaaaattt tatcgtccag tgtggtggaa ttctgcagat atcacaactt tgtatagaaa
      301 agttggcctc cgcgccgggt tttggcgcct cccgcgggcg cccccctcct cacggcgagc
      361 gctgccacgt cagacgaagg gcgcagcgag cgtcctgatc cttccgcccg gacgctcagg
      421 acagcggccc gctgctcata agactcggcc ttagaacccc agtatcagca gaaggacatt
      481 ttaggacggg acttgggtga ctctagggca ctggttttct ttccagagag cggaacaggc
      541 gaggaaaagt agtcccttct cggcgattct gcggagggat ctccgtgggg cggtgaacgc
      601 cgatgattat ataaggacgc gccgggtgtg gcacagctag ttccgtcgca gccgggattt
      661 gggtcgcggt tcttgtttgt ggatcgctgt gatcgtcact tggtgagtag cgggctgctg
      721 ggctggccgg ggctttcgtg gccgccgggc cgctcggtgg gacggaagcg tgtggagaga
      781 ccgccaaggg ctgtagtctg ggtccgcgag caaggttgcc ctgaactggg ggttgggggg
      841 agcgcagcaa aatggcggct gttcccgagt cttgaatgga agacgcttgt gaggcgggct
      901 gtgaggtcgt tgaaacaagg tggggggcat ggtgggcggc aagaacccaa ggtcttgagg
      961 ccttcgctaa tgcgggaaag ctcttattcg ggtgagatgg gctggggcac catctgggga
     1021 ccctgacgtg aagtttgtca ctgactggag aactcggttt gtcgtctgtt gcgggggcgg
     1081 cagttatggc ggtgccgttg ggcagtgcac ccgtaccttt gggagcgcgc gccctcgtcg
     1141 tgtcgtgacg tcacccgttc tgttggctta taatgcaggg tggggccacc tgccggtagg
     1201 tgtgcggtag gcttttctcc gtcgcaggac gcagggttcg ggcctagggt aggctctcct
     1261 gaatcgacag gcgccggacc tctggtgagg ggagggataa gtgaggcgtc agtttctttg
     1321 gtcggtttta tgtacctatc ttcttaagta gctgaagctc cggttttgaa ctatgcgctc
     1381 ggggttggcg agtgtgtttt gtgaagtttt ttaggcacct tttgaaatgt aatcatttgg
     1441 gtcaatatgt aattttcagt gttagactag taaattgtcc gctaaattct ggccgttttt
     1501 ggcttttttg ttagacggcc aacttttgta tacaaagtgg gccaccatgg gaatcccgct
     1561 gctgaacgct aaacagattc tgggacagct ggacggcggg agcgtggcag tcctgcctgt
     1621 ggtcgactcc accaatcagt acctgctgga tcgaatcggc gagctgaaga gtggggatgc
     1681 ttgcattgca gaatatcagc aggcagggag aggaagcaga gggaggaaat ggttctctcc
     1741 ttttggagct aacctgtacc tgagtatgtt ttggcgcctg aagcggggac cagcagcaat
     1801 cggcctgggc ccggtcatcg gaattgtcat ggcagaagcg ctgcgaaagc tgggagcaga
     1861 caaggtgcga gtcaaatggc ccaatgacct gtatctgcag gatagaaagc tggcaggcat
     1921 cctggtggag ctggccggaa taacaggcga tgctgcacag atcgtcattg gcgccgggat
     1981 taacgtggct atgaggcgcg tggaggaaag cgtggtcaat cagggctgga tcacactgca
     2041 ggaagcaggg attaacctgg acaggaatac tctggccgct atgctgatcc gagagctgcg
     2101 ggcagccctg gaactgttcg agcaggaagg cctggctcca tatctgtcac ggtgggagaa
     2161 gctggataac ttcatcaata gacccgtgaa gctgatcatt ggggacaaag agattttcgg
     2221 gattagccgg gggattgata aacagggagc cctgctgctg gaacaggacg gagttatcaa
     2281 accctggatg ggcggagaaa tcagtctgcg gtctgccgaa aaggctagcg gcaagcccat
     2341 ccccaacccc ctgctgggcc tggacagcac cacaactttg tacaaaaaag caggctccac
     2401 catggacaag gagaaggatg gcatccccat cagcagcttg cgggagatca cgctgctgct
     2461 ccgcctgcgt catccgaaca tcgtggagct gaaggaggtg gttgtgggga accacctgga
     2521 gagcatcttc ctggtgatgg gttactgtga gcaggacctg gccagcctcc tggagaatat
     2581 gccaacaccc ttctcggagg ctcaggtcaa gtgcatcgtg ctgcaggtgc tccggggcct
     2641 ccagtatctg cacaggaact tcattatcca cagggacctg aaggtttcca acttgctcat
     2701 gaccgacaag ggttgtgtga agacagcgga tttcggcctg gcccgggcct atggtgtccc
     2761 agtaaagcca atgaccccca aggtggtcac tctctggtac cgagcccctg aactgctgtt
     2821 gggaaccacc acgcagacca ccagcatcga catgtgggct gtgggctgca tactggccga
     2881 gctgctggcg cacaggcctc ttctccccgg cacttccgag atccaccaga tcgacttgat
     2941 cgtgcagctg ctgggcacgc ccagtgagaa catctggccg ggcttttcca agctgccact
     3001 ggtcggccag tacagcctcc ggaagcagcc ctacaacaac ctgaagcaca agttcccatg
     3061 gctgtcggag gccgggctgc gcctgctgca cttcctgttc atggcgacgg ccggggactg
     3121 cctggagagc tcctatttca aggagaagcc cctaccctgt gagccggagc tcatgccgac
     3181 ctttccccac caccgcaaca agcgggccgc cccagccacc tccgagggcc agagcaagcg
     3241 ctgtaaaccc tgaatccacc cagctttctt gtacaaagtt gtgatatcca gcacagtggc
     3301 ggccgctcga caatcaacct ctggattaca aaatttgtga aagattgact ggtattctta
     3361 actatgttgc tccttttacg ctatgtggat acgctgcttt aatgcctttg tatcatgcta
     3421 ttgcttcccg tatggctttc attttctcct ccttgtataa atcctggttg ctgtctcttt
     3481 atgaggagtt gtggcccgtt gtcaggcaac gtggcgtggt gtgcactgtg tttgctgacg
     3541 caacccccac tggttggggc attgccacca cctgtcagct cctttccggg actttcgctt
     3601 tccccctccc tattgccacg gcggaactca tcgccgcctg ccttgcccgc tgctggacag
     3661 gggctcggct gttgggcact gacaattccg tggtgttgtc ggggaagctg acgtcctttc
     3721 catggctgct cgcctgtgtt gccacctgga ttctgcgcgg gacgtccttc tgctacgtcc
     3781 cttcggccct caatccagcg gaccttcctt cccgcggcct gctgccggct ctgcggcctc
     3841 ttccgcgtct tcgccttcgc cctcagacga gtcggatctc cctttgggcc gcctccccgc
     3901 ctggaattct accgggtagg ggaggcgctt ttcccaaggc agtctggagc atgcgcttta
     3961 gcagccccgc tgggcacttg gcgctacaca agtggcctct ggcctcgcac acattccaca
     4021 tccaccggta ggcgccaacc ggctccgttc tttggtggcc ccttcgcgcc accttctact
     4081 cctcccctag tcaggaagtt cccccccgcc ccgcagctcg cgtcgtgcag gacgtgacaa
     4141 atggaagtag cacgtctcac tagtctcgtg cagatggaca gcaccgctga gcaatggaag
     4201 cgggtaggcc tttggggcag cggccaatag cagctttgct ccttcgcttt ctgggctcag
     4261 aggctgggaa ggggtgggtc cgggggcggg ctcaggggcg ggctcagggg cggggcgggc
     4321 gcccgaaggt cctccggagg cccggcattc tgcacgcttc aaaagcgcac gtctgccgcg
     4381 ctgttctcct cttcctcatc tccgggcctt tcgacctgca gcccaagctt accatgaccg
     4441 agtacaagcc cacggtgcgc ctcgccaccc gcgacgacgt ccccagggcc gtacgcaccc
     4501 tcgccgccgc gttcgccgac taccccgcca cgcgccacac cgtcgatccg gaccgccaca
     4561 tcgagcgggt caccgagctg caagaactct tcctcacgcg cgtcgggctc gacatcggca
     4621 aggtgtgggt cgcggacgac ggcgccgcgg tggcggtctg gaccacgccg gagagcgtcg
     4681 aagcgggggc ggtgttcgcc gagatcggcc cgcgcatggc cgagttgagc ggttcccggc
     4741 tggccgcgca gcaacagatg gaaggcctcc tggcgccgca ccggcccaag gagcccgcgt
     4801 ggttcctggc caccgtcggc gtctcgcccg accaccaggg caagggtctg ggcagcgccg
     4861 tcgtgctccc cggagtggag gcggccgagc gcgccggggt gcccgccttc ctggagacct
     4921 ccgcgccccg caacctcccc ttctacgagc ggctcggctt caccgtcacc gccgacgtcg
     4981 aggtgcccga aggaccgcgc acctggtgca tgacccgcaa gcccggtgcc tgacgcccgc
     5041 cccacgaccc gcagcgcccg accgaaagga gcgcacgacc ccatgcatct cgagggcccg
     5101 gtacctttaa gaccaatgac ttacaaggca gctgtagatc ttagccactt tttaaaagaa
     5161 aaggggggac tggaagggct agctcactcc caacgaagac aagatctgct ttttgcttgt
     5221 actgggtctc tctggttaga ccagatctga gcctgggagc tctctggcta actagggaac
     5281 ccactgctta agcctcaata aagcttgcct tgagtgcttc aagtagtgtg tgcccgtctg
     5341 ttgtgtgact ctggtaacta gagatccctc agaccctttt agtcagtgtg gaaaatctct
     5401 agcagtagta gttcatgtca tcttattatt cagtatttat aacttgcaaa gaaatgaata
     5461 tcagagagtg agaggaactt gtttattgca gcttataatg gttacaaata aagcaatagc
     5521 atcacaaatt tcacaaataa agcatttttt tcactgcatt ctagttgtgg tttgtccaaa
     5581 ctcatcaatg tatcttatca tgtctggctc tagctatccc gcccctaact ccgcccatcc
     5641 cgcccctaac tccgcccagt tccgcccatt ctccgcccca tggctgacta atttttttta
     5701 tttatgcaga ggccgaggcc gcctcggcct ctgagctatt ccagaagtag tgaggaggct
     5761 tttttggagg cctagggacg tacccaattc gccctatagt gagtcgtatt acgcgcgctc
     5821 actggccgtc gttttacaac gtcgtgactg ggaaaaccct ggcgttaccc aacttaatcg
     5881 ccttgcagca catccccctt tcgccagctg gcgtaatagc gaagaggccc gcaccgatcg
     5941 cccttcccaa cagttgcgca gcctgaatgg cgaatgggnn nnnnnnnnnn nnnnnnnnnn
     6001 nnnnnnnnnn nnnnnnnnnn nnnnnnnnnn nnnnnnnnnn nnnnnnnnnn nnnnnnnnnn
     6061 nnnnnnnnnn nnnnnnnnnn nnnnnnnnnn nnnnnnnnnn nncnnnnnnn nnnnnnnnnn
     6121 nnnnnnnnnn nnnnnnnnnn nnnnnnnnnn nnnnnnnnnn nnnnnnnnnn nnnnnnnnnn
     6181 nnnnnnnnnn nnnnannnnn nnnnnnnnnn nnnnnnnnnn nnnnnnnnnn nnnnnnnnnn
     6241 nnnncctttg acgttggagt ccacgttctt taatagtgga ctcttgttcc aaactggaac
     6301 aacactcaac cctatctcgg tctattcttt tgatttataa gggattttgc cgatttcggc
     6361 ctattggtta aaaaatgagc tgatttaaca aaaatttaac gcgaatttta acaaaatatt
     6421 aacgcttaca atttaggtgg cacttttcgg ggaaatgtgc gcggaacccc tatttgttta
     6481 tttttctaaa tacattcaaa tatgtatccg ctcatgagac aataaccctg ataaatgctt
     6541 caataatatt gaaaaaggaa gagtatgagt attcaacatt tccgtgtcgc ccttattccc
     6601 ttttttgcgg cattttgcct tcctgttttt gctcacccag aaacgctggt gaaagtaaaa
     6661 gatgctgaag atcagttggg tgcacgagtg ggttacatcg aactggatct caacagcggt
     6721 aagatccttg agagttttcg ccccgaagaa cgttttccaa tgatgagcac ttttaaagtt
     6781 ctgctatgtg gcgcggtatt atcccgtatt gacgccgggc aagagcaact cggtcgccgc
     6841 atacactatt ctcagaatga cttggttgag tactcaccag tcacagaaaa gcatcttacg
     6901 gatggcatga cagtaagaga attatgcagt gctgccataa ccatgagtga taacactgcg
     6961 gccaacttac ttctgacaac gatcggagga ccgaaggagc taaccgcttt tttgcacaac
     7021 atgggggatc atgtaactcg ccttgatcgt tgggaaccgg agctgaatga agccatacca
     7081 aacgacgagc gtgacaccac gatgcctgta gcaatggcaa caacgttgcg caaactatta
     7141 actggcgaac tacttactct agcttcccgg caacaattaa tagactggat ggaggcggat
     7201 aaagttgcag gaccacttct gcgctcggcc cttccggctg gctggtttat tgctgataaa
     7261 tctggagccg gtgagcgtgg gtctcgcggt atcattgcag cactggggcc agatggtaag
     7321 ccctcccgta tcgtagttat ctacacgacg gggagtcagg caactatgga tgaacgaaat
     7381 agacagatcg ctgagatagg tgcctcactg attaagcatt ggtaactgtc agaccaagtt
     7441 tactcatata tactttagat tgatttaaaa cttcattttt aatttaaaag gatctaggtg
     7501 aagatccttt ttgataatct catgaccaaa atcccttaac gtgagttttc gttccactga
     7561 gcgtcagacc ccgtagaaaa gatcaaagga tcttcttgag atcctttttt tctgcgcgta
     7621 atctgctgct tgcaaacaaa aaaaccaccg ctaccagcgg tggtttgttt gccggatcaa
     7681 gagctaccaa ctctttttcc gaaggtaact ggcttcagca gagcgcagat accaaatact
     7741 gttcttctag tgtagccgta gttaggccac cacttcaaga actctgtagc accgcctaca
     7801 tacctcgctc tgctaatcct gttaccagtg gctgctgcca gtggcgataa gtcgtgtctt
     7861 accgggttgg actcaagacg atagttaccg gataaggcgc agcggtcggg ctgaacgggg
     7921 ggttcgtgca cacagcccag cttggagcga acgacctaca ccgaactgag atacctacag
     7981 cgtgagctat gagaaagcgc cacgcttccc gaagggagaa aggcggacag gtatccggta
     8041 agcggcaggg tcggaacagg agagcgcacg agggagcttc cagggggaaa cgcctggtat
     8101 ctttatagtc ctgtcgggtt tcgccacctc tgacttgagc gtcgattttt gtgatgctcg
     8161 tcaggggggc ggagcctatg gaaaaacgcc agcaacgcgg cctttttacg gttcctggcc
     8221 ttttgctggc cttttgctca catgttcttt cctgcgttat cccctgattc tgtggataac
     8281 cgtattaccg cctttgagtg agctgatacc gctcgccgca gccgaacgac cgagcgcagc
     8341 gagtcagtga gcgaggaagc ggaagagcgc ccaatacgca aaccgcctct ccccgcgcgt
     8401 tggccgattc attaatgcag ctggcacgac aggtttcccg actggaaagc gggcagtgag
     8461 cgcaacgcaa ttaatgtgag ttagctcact cattaggcac cccaggcttt acactttatg
     8521 cttccggctc gtatgttgtg tggaattgtg agcggataac aatttcacac aggaaacagc
     8581 tatgaccatg attacgccaa gcgcgcaatt aaccctcact aaagggaaca aaagctggag
     8641 ctgcaagctt aatgtagtct tatgcaatac tcttgtagtc ttgcaacatg gtaacgatga
     8701 gttagcaaca tgccttacaa ggagagaaaa agcaccgtgc atgccgattg gtggaagtaa
     8761 ggtggtacga tcgtgcctta ttaggaaggc aacagacggg tctgacatgg attggacgaa
     8821 ccactgaatt gccgcattgc agagatattg tatttaagtg cctagctcga tacataaacg
     8881 ggtctctctg gttagaccag atctgagcct gggagctctc tggctaacta gggaacccac
     8941 tgcttaagcc tcaataaagc ttgccttgag tgcttcaagt agtgtgtgcc cgtctgttgt
     9001 gtgactctgg taactagaga tccctcagac ccttttagtc agtgtggaaa atctctagca
     9061 gtggcgcccg aacagggact tgaaagcgaa agggaaacca gaggagctct ctcgacgcag
     9121 gactcggctt gctgaagcgc gcacggcaag aggcgagggg cggcgactgg tgagtacgcc
     9181 aaaaattttg actagcggag gctagaagga gagagatggg tgcgagagcg tcagtattaa
     9241 gcgggggaga attagatcgc gatgggaaaa aattcggtta aggccagggg gaaagaaaaa
     9301 atataaatta aaacatatag tatgggcaag cagggagcta gaacgattcg cagttaatcc
     9361 tggcctgtta gaaacatcag aaggctgtag acaaatactg ggacagctac aaccatccct
     9421 tcagacagga tcagaagaac ttagatcatt atataataca gtagcaaccc tctattgtgt
     9481 gcatcaaagg atagagataa aagacaccaa ggaagcttta gacaagatag aggaagagca
     9541 aaacaaaagt aagaccaccg cacagcaagc ggccgctgat cttcagacct ggaggaggag
     9601 atatgaggga caattggaga agtgaattat ataaatataa agtagtaaaa attgaaccat
     9661 taggagtagc acccaccaag gcaaagagaa gagtggtgca gagagaaaaa agagcagtgg
     9721 gaataggagc tttgttcctt gggttcttgg gagcagcagg aagcactatg ggcgcagcgt
     9781 caatgacgct gacggtacag gccagacaat tattgtctgg tatagtgcag cagcagaaca
     9841 atttgctgag ggctattgag gcgcaacagc atctgttgca actcacagtc tggggcatca
     9901 agcagctcca ggcaagaatc ctggctgtgg aaagatacct aaaggatcaa cagctcctgg
     9961 ggatttgggg ttgctctgga aaactcattt gcaccactgc tgtgccttgg aatgctagtt
    10021 ggagtaataa atctctggaa cagatttgga atcacacgac ctggatggag tgggacagag
    10081 aaattaacaa ttacacaagc ttaatacact ccttaattga agaatcgcaa aaccagcaag
    10141 aaaagaatga acaagaatta ttggaattag ataaatgggc aagtttgtgg aattggttta
    10201 acataacaaa ttggctgtgg tatataaaat tattcataat gatagtagga ggcttggtag
    10261 gtttaagaat agtttttgct gtactttcta tagtgaatag agttaggcag ggatattca
//
