>Addgene plasmid #158171 | p663-UBC-miniTurbo-V5-CDK10_IDG-K | depositor partial sequence | sequence record 305258 | MiniTurbo region sequencing result
TGAGTTTTTTAGGCACCTTTTGAAATGTAATCATTTGGGTCAATATGTAATTTTCAGTGTTAGACTAGTA
AATTGTCCGCTAAATTCTGGCCGTTTTTGGCTTTTTTGTTAGACGGCCAACTTTTGTATACAAAGTGGGC
CACCATGGGAATCCCGCTGCTGAACGCTAAACAGATTCTGGGACAGCTGGACGGCGGGAGCGTGGCAGTC
CTGCCTGTGGTCGACTCCACCAATCAGTACCTGCTGGATCGAATCGGCGAGCTGAAGAGTGGGGATGCTT
GCATTGCAGAATATCAGCAGGCAGGGAGAGGAAGCAGAGGGAGGAAATGGTTCTCTCCTTTTGGAGCTAA
CCTGTACCTGAGTATGTTTTGGCGCCTGAAGCGGGGACCAGCAGCAATCGGCCTGGGCCCGGTCATCGGA
ATTGTCATGGCAGAAGCGCTGCGAAAGCTGGGAGCAGACAAGGTGCGAGTCAAATGGCCCAATGACCTGT
ATCTGCAGGATAGAAAGCTGGCAGGCATCCTGGTGGAGCTGGCCGGAATAACAGGCGATGCTGCACAGAT
CGTCATTGGCGCCGGGATTAACGTGGCTATGAGGCGCGTGGAGGAAAGCGTGGTCAATCAGGGCTGGATC
ACACTGCAGGAAGCAGGGATTAACCTGGACAGGAATACTCTGGCCGCTATGCTGATCCGAGAGCTGCGGG
CAGCCCTGGAACTGTTCGAGCAGGAAGGCCTGGCTCCATATCTGTCACGGTGGGAGAAGCTGGATAACTT
CATCAATAGACCCGTGAAGCTGATCATTGGGGACAAAGAGATTTTCGGGATTAGCCGGGGGATTGATAAA
CAGGGAGCCCTGCTGCTGGAACAGGACGGA
