>Addgene plasmid #158171 | p663-UBC-miniTurbo-V5-CDK10_IDG-K | depositor partial sequence | sequence record 305259 | CDK10 region sequencing result
TGATAAACAGGGAGCCCTGCTGCTGGAACAGGACGGAGTTATCAAACCCTGGATGGGCGGAGAAATCAGT
CTGCGGTCTGCCGAAAAGGCTAGCGGCAAGCCCATCCCCAACCCCCTGCTGGGCCTGGACAGCACCACAA
CTTTGTACAAAAAAGCAGGCTCCACCATGGACAAGGAGAAGGATGGCATCCCCATCAGCAGCTTGCGGGA
GATCACGCTGCTGCTCCGCCTGCGTCATCCGAACATCGTGGAGCTGAAGGAGGTGGTTGTGGGGAACCAC
CTGGAGAGCATCTTCCTGGTGATGGGTTACTGTGAGCAGGACCTGGCCAGCCTCCTGGAGAATATGCCAA
CACCCTTCTCGGAGGCTCAGGTCAAGTGCATCGTGCTGCAGGTGCTCCGGGGCCTCCAGTATCTGCACAG
GAACTTCATTATCCACAGGGACCTGAAGGTTTCCAACTTGCTCATGACCGACAAGGGTTGTGTGAAGACA
GCGGATTTCGGCCTGGCCCGGGCCTATGGTGTCCCAGTAAAGCCAATGACCCCCAAGGTGGTCACTCTCT
GGTACCGAGCCCCTGAACTGCTGTTGGGAACCACCACGCAGACCACCAGCATCGACATGTGGGCTGTGGG
CTGCATACTGGCCGAGCTGCTGGCGCACAGGCCTCTTCTCCCCGGCACTTCCGAGATCCACCAGATCGAC
TTGATCGTGCAGCTGCTGGGCACGCCCAGTGAGAACATCTGGCCGGGCTTTTCCAAGCTGCCACTGG
